Addgene plasmid #86788: Flag Rab12 Q101L
Purpose: mammalian expression of Rab12 Q101L, constitutively GTP-bound mutant
Depositing lab: Peter McPherson. Depositing organization: McGill University. Publication: Phosphorylation of the exchange factor DENND3 by ULK in response to starvation activates Rab12 and induces autophagy. Xu J, Fotouhi M, McPherson PS. EMBO Rep. 2015 Jun;16(6):709-18. doi: 10.15252/embr.201440006. Epub 2015 Apr 29. PubMed 25925668.
Backbone
  Vector backbone: pCMV
  Vector type: Mammalian Expression
Growth in bacteria
  Bacterial resistance: Kanamycin, 50 μg/mL
  Growth temperature: 37°C
  Growth strain: DH5alpha
  Copy number: Unknown
Gene/Insert
  Gene/Insert name: Rab12
  Species: H. sapiens (human)
  Mutation: Q101L, constitutively GTP-bound mutant
  Entrez Gene: RAB12
  Promoter: CMV
  Tag / fusion protein: Flag (N terminal on insert)
  Cloning method: Unknown
  Sequencing primers: 5′ CMV-F
Terms and licenses: Academic/Nonprofit Terms; Industry Terms: Not Available to Industry
How to cite: Flag Rab12 Q101L was a gift from Peter McPherson (Addgene plasmid # 86788 ; http://n2t.net/addgene:86788 ; RRID:Addgene_86788)
