[The description below was written by a language model from this plasmid's Addgene catalogue record and pLannotate feature annotations shown in this document.]
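Description:
Flag Rab12 Q101L is a mammalian expression plasmid built on a pCMV backbone that produces human RAB12 carrying the Q101L substitution, described in the record as a constitutively GTP-bound mutant. The annotated sequence (about 5.7 kb, labelled a partial NGS result) shows the CMV immediate-early enhancer and promoter followed by a T3 promoter, a short polylinker remnant, a FLAG epitope segment (scored as a fragment of 3xFLAG, consistent with the N-terminal Flag tag in the catalogue entry), and then the RAB12 coding sequence. Downstream lie further polylinker sequence, a T7 promoter in the opposite orientation, and an SV40-derived region with small t intron and large T fragments and the SV40 polyadenylation signal, which terminates the transcript. The T3 and T7 promoters flanking the insert could in principle allow in vitro transcription.

The plasmid replicates in E. coli from a high-copy ColE1/pUC-type origin and also carries an f1 origin for single-stranded DNA production. Selection relies on a dual-purpose NeoR/KanR cassette: the Tn5 aminoglycoside phosphotransferase is preceded by both a bacterial (bla) promoter and the SV40 early promoter and followed by the HSV TK polyadenylation signal. It therefore confers kanamycin resistance in bacteria and can support G418 selection in mammalian cells.

Rab GTPases cycle between inactive GDP-bound and active GTP-bound states to regulate membrane trafficking, and RAB12 is implicated in transport from recycling endosomes to lysosomes. Locking it in the GTP-bound form lets researchers mimic activated Rab12, with the Flag tag allowing detection or immunoprecipitation. The associated publication concerns starvation-induced activation of Rab12 by the exchange factor DENND3 and its role in autophagy.
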