Features (pLannotate 1.2.2; 20 found; start..end, strand, type, name):
     47..91      +  misc_feature   MCS (fragment): pBluescript multiple cloning site
    131..149     -  promoter       T7 promoter: promoter for bacteriophage T7 RNA polymerase
    159..198     +  CDS            lacZα (fragment): LacZα fragment of β-galactosidase; lacZ fragment
    208..263     +  intron         small t intron (fragment): SV40 (simian virus 40) small t antigen intron
    263..400     +  CDS            large T antigen (fragment): large T antigen from SV40 (simian virus 40)
    423..544     +  polyA_signal   SV40 poly(A) signal: SV40 polyadenylation signal
    578..1006    -  rep_origin     f1 ori (sequence partly withheld): f1 bacteriophage origin of replication; arrow indicates direction of (+) strand synthesis
   1033..1135    +  promoter       AmpR promoter: bla
   1206..1416    +  promoter       SV40 promoter: SV40 early promoter
   1459..2253    +  CDS            NeoR/KanR: aminoglycoside phosphotransferase from Tn5; aph(3')-II (or nptII); confers resistance to neomycin, kanamycin, and G418 (Geneticin®)
   2274..2426    +  CDS            ble (fragment): BLE_KLEPN - Experimental evidence at protein level: Swiss-Prot protein existence level 1. Binding protein with a strong affinity to the bleomycin family of antibiotics. Binds to CL990; an antimitotic-antibiotic compound. From Klebsiella pneumoniae.
   2485..2532    +  polyA_signal   HSV TK poly(A) signal: herpes simplex virus thymidine kinase polyadenylation signal (Cole and Stacy, 1985)
   2623..2639    -  polyA_signal   bGH poly(A) signal (fragment): bovine growth hormone polyadenylation signal
   2861..3449    +  rep_origin     ori: high-copy-number ColE1/pMB1/pBR322/pUC origin of replication
   3624..3927    +  enhancer       CMV enhancer: human cytomegalovirus immediate early enhancer
   3928..4131    +  promoter       CMV promoter: human cytomegalovirus (CMV) immediate early promoter
   4177..4195    +  promoter       T3 promoter: promoter for bacteriophage T3 RNA polymerase
   4208..4231    +  misc_feature   MCS (fragment): pBluescript multiple cloning site
   4239..4263    +  CDS            3xFLAG (fragment): three tandem FLAG® epitope tags
   4272..5000    +  CDS            RAB12: RAB12_HUMAN - Experimental evidence at protein level: Swiss-Prot protein existence level 1. The small GTPases Rab are key regulators of intracellular membrane trafficking, from the formation of transport vesicles to their fusion with membranes. Rabs cycle between an inactive GDP-bound form and an active GTP-bound form that is able to recruit to membranes different set of downstream effectors directly responsible for vesicle formation, movement, tethering and fusion. That Rab may play a role in protein transport from recycling endosomes to lysosomes regulating, for instance, the degradation of
>Addgene plasmid #86788 | Flag Rab12 Q101L | addgene full sequence | sequence record 171205 | Addgene Partial NGS Result
GCTCTAGATTGCGGCCGCGGTCATAGCTGTTTCCTGAACAGATCCCATCAAGCTTATCGATACCGTCGAC
CTCGAGGGGGGGCCCGGTACCTTAATTAATTAAGGTACCAGGTAAGTGTACCCAATTCGCCCTATAGTGA
GTCGTATTACAATTCACTCGATCGCCCTTCCCAACAGTTGCGCAGCCTGAATGGCGAATGGAGATCCAAT
TTTTAAGTGTATAATGTGTTAAACTACTGATTCTAATTGTTTGTGTATTTTAGATTCACAGTCCCAAGGC
TCATTTCAGGCCCCTCAGTCCTCACAGTCTGTTCATGATCATAATCAGCCATACCACATTTGTAGAGGTT
TTACTTGCTTTAAAAAACCTCCCACACCTCCCCCTGAACCTGAAACATAAAATGAATGCAATTGTTGTTG
TTAACTTGTTTATTGCAGCTTATAATGGTTACAAATAAAGCAATAGCATCACAAATTTCACAAATAAAGC
ATTTTTTTCACTGCATTCTAGTTGTGGTTTGTCCAAACTCATCAATGTATCTTAACGCGTAAATTGTAAG
CGTTAATATTTTGTTAAAATTCGCGTTAAATTTTTGTTAAATCAGCTCATTTTTTAACCAATAGGCCGAA
ATCGGCAAAATCCCTTATAAATCAAAAGAATAGACCGAGATAGGGT
[37 nt withheld, positions 677-713]
AAAGAACGTGGACTCCAACGTCAAAGG
[49 nt withheld, positions 741-789]
T
[91 nt withheld, positions 791-881]
G
[124 nt withheld, positions 883-1006]
CAGGTGGCACTTTTCGGGGAAATGTGCGCGGAACCCCTATTTGTTTATTTTTCTAAATACATTCAAATAT
GTATCCGCTCATGAGACAATAACCCTGATAAATGCTTCAATAATATTGAAAAAGGAAGAATCCTGAGGCG
GAAAGAACCAGCTGTGGAATGTGTGTCAGTTAGGGTGTGGAAAGTCCCCAGGCTCCCCAGCAGGCAGAAG
TATGCAAAGCATGCATCTCAATTAGTCAGCAACCATAGTCCCGCCCCTAACTCCGCCCATCCCGCCCCTA
ACTCCGCCCAGTTCCGCCCATTCTCCGCCCCATGGCTGACTAATTTTTTTTATTTATGCAGAGGCCGAGG
CCGCCTCGGCCTCTGAGCTATTCCAGAAGTAGTGAGGAGGCTTTTTTGGAGGCCTAGGCTTTTGCAAAGA
TCGATCAAGAGACAGGATGAGGATCGTTTCGCATGATTGAACAAGATGGATTGCACGCAGGTTCTCCGGC
CGCTTGGGTGGAGAGGCTATTCGGCTATGACTGGGCACAACAGACAATCGGCTGCTCTGATGCCGCCGTG
TTCCGGCTGTCAGCGCAGGGGCGCCCGGTTCTTTTTGTCAAGACCGACCTGTCCGGTGCCCTGAATGAAC
TGCAAGACGAGGCAGCGCGGCTATCGTGGCTGGCCACGACGGGCGTTCCTTGCGCAGCTGTGCTCGACGT
TGTCACTGAAGCGGGAAGGGACTGGCTGCTATTGGGCGAAGTGCCGGGGCAGGATCTCCTGTCATCTCAC
CTTGCTCCTGCCGAGAAAGTATCCATCATGGCTGATGCAATGCGGCGGCTGCATACGCTTGATCCGGCTA
CCTGCCCATTCGACCACCAAGCGAAACATCGCATCGAGCGAGCACGTACTCGGATGGAAGCCGGTCTTGT
CGATCAGGATGATCTGGACGAAGAACATCAGGGGCTCGCGCCAGCCGAACTGTTCGCCAGGCTCAAGGCG
AGCATGCCCGACGGCGAGGATCTCGTCGTGACCCATGGCGATGCCTGCTTGCCGAATATCATGGTGGAAA
ATGGCCGCTTTTCTGGATTCATCGACTGTGGCCGGCTGGGTGTGGCGGACCGCTATCAGGACATAGCGTT
GGCTACCCGTGATATTGCTGAAGAACTTGGCGGCGAATGGGCTGACCGCTTCCTCGTGCTTTACGGTATC
GCCGCTCCCGATTCGCAGCGCATCGCCTTCTATCGCCTTCTTGACGAGTTCTTCTGAGCGGGACTCTGGG
GTTCGAAATGACCGACCAAGCGACGCCCAACCTGCCATCACGAGATTTCGATTCCACCGCCGCCTTCTAT
GAAAGGTTGGGCTTCGGAATCGTTTTCCGGGACGCCGGCTGGATGATCCTCCAGCGCGGGGATCTCATGC
TGGAGTTCTTCGCCCACCCTAGGGGGAGGCTAACTGAAACACGGAAGGAGACAATACCGGAAGGAACCCG
CGCTATGACGGCAATAAAAAGACAGAATAAAACGCACGGTGTTGGGTCGTTTGTTCATAAACGCGGGGTT
CGGTCCCAGGGCTGGCACTCTGTCGATACCCCACCGAGACCCCATTGGGGCCAATACGCCCGCGTTTCTT
CCTTTTCCCCACCCCACCCCCCAAGTTCGGGTGAAGGCCCAGGGCTCGCAGCCAACGTCGGGGCGGCAGG
CCCTGCCATAGCCTCAGGTTACTCATATATACTTTAGATTGATTTAAAACTTCATTTTTAATTTAAAAGG
ATCTAGGTGAAGATCCTTTTTGATAATCTCATGACCAAAATCCCTTAACGTGAGTTTTCGTTCCACTGAG
CGTCAGACCCCGTAGAAAAGATCAAAGGATCTTCTTGAGATCCTTTTTTTCTGCGCGTAATCTGCTGCTT
GCAAACAAAAAAACCACCGCTACCAGCGGTGGTTTGTTTGCCGGATCAAGAGCTACCAACTCTTTTTCCG
AAGGTAACTGGCTTCAGCAGAGCGCAGATACCAAATACTGTTCTTCTAGTGTAGCCGTAGTTAGGCCACC
ACTTCAAGAACTCTGTAGCACCGCCTACATACCTCGCTCTGCTAATCCTGTTACCAGTGGCTGCTGCCAG
TGGCGATAAGTCGTGTCTTACCGGGTTGGACTCAAGACGATAGTTACCGGATAAGGCGCAGCGGTCGGGC
TGAACGGGGGGTTCGTGCACACAGCCCAGCTTGGAGCGAACGACCTACACCGAACTGAGATACCTACAGC
GTGAGCTATGAGAAAGCGCCACGCTTCCCGAAGGGAGAAAGGCGGACAGGTATCCGGTAAGCGGCAGGGT
CGGAACAGGAGAGCGCACGAGGGAGCTTCCAGGGGGAAACGCCTGGTATCTTTATAGTCCTGTCGGGTTT
CGCCACCTCTGACTTGAGCGTCGATTTTTGTGATGCTCGTCAGGGGGGCGGAGCCTATGGAAAAACGCCA
GCAACGCGGCCTTTTTACGGTTCCTGGCCTTTTGCTGGCCTTTTGCTCACATGTTCTTTCCTGCGTTATC
CCCTGATTCTGTGGATAACCGTATTACCGCCATGCATTAGTTATTAATAGTAATCAATTACGGGGTCATT
AGTTCATAGCCCATATATGGAGTTCCGCGTTACATAACTTACGGTAAATGGCCCGCCTGGCTGACCGCCC
AACGACCCCCGCCCATTGACGTCAATAATGACGTATGTTCCCATAGTAACGCCAATAGGGACTTTCCATT
GACGTCAATGGGTGGAGTATTTACGGTAAACTGCCCACTTGGCAGTACATCAAGTGTATCATATGCCAAG
TACGCCCCCTATTGACGTCAATGACGGTAAATGGCCCGCCTGGCATTATGCCCAGTACATGACCTTATGG
GACTTTCCTACTTGGCAGTACATCTACGTATTAGTCATCGCTATTACCATGGTGATGCGGTTTTGGCAGT
ACATCAATGGGCGTGGATAGCGGTTTGACTCACGGGGATTTCCAAGTCTCCACCCCATTGACGTCAATGG
GAGTTTGTTTTGGCACCAAAATCAACGGGACTTTCCAAAATGTCGTAACAACTCCGCCCCATTGACGCAA
ATGGGCGGTAGGCGTGTACGGTGGGAGGTCTATATAAGCAGAGCTGGTTTAGTGAACCGTCAGATCCGCT
AGCGATTACGCCAAGCTCGAAATTAACCCTCACTAAAGGGAACAAAAGCTGGAGCTCCACCGCGGTGGCG
GCCGCCACCATGGATTACAAGGATGACGACGATAAGGCCCGGGCGGATCCGGGCGCCGCGCTGCAGAGGC
GGGCCGGGGGCGGCGGCGGTCTGGGCGCGGGCTCCCCGGCGCTGTCGGGCGGCCAGGGCCGCCGGAGGAA
GCAGCCCCCCAGGCCGGCCGACTTCAAGTTGCAGGTCATCATTATCGGCTCCCGCGGCGTGGGCAAGACC
AGCCTGATGGAGCGCTTCACCGACGACACCTTCTGCGAGGCCTGCAAGTCCACCGTGGGTGTTGACTTCA
AAATCAAAACTGTAGAGCTAAGAGGAAAGAAAATTAGATTACAGATCTGGGACACAGCAGGTCTGGAGAG
ATTCAACAGCATTACCTCAGCTTATTACAGAAGTGCCAAGGGGATCATATTAGTATATGATATCACTAAG
AAGGAGACATTTGATGATTTGCCGAAATGGATGAAGATGATTGATAAGTATGCTTCAGAAGATGCAGAGC
TTCTCTTAGTTGGAAATAAGTTGGACTGTGAAACGGACAGAGAAATCACCAGGCAGCAGGGGGAAAAGTT
TGCACAGCAGATCACTGGGATGCGGTTCTGTGAAGCAAGTGCCAAGGATAACTTCAATGTGGACGAGATA
TTTTTGAAACTTGTCGATGACATTCTGAAAAAGATGCCTCTGGATATTTTAAGGAATGAGTTGTCCAATA
GTATCCTGTCGTTACAACCAGAGCCTGAGATACCGCCAGAACTGCCTCCACCAAGACCACATGTCCGATG
CTGTTGATTTCCTACTTTGGAGACAAAGTGGAAATGATTCCTGGAAAGGGGAAAAAACGTTCTATTCTGC
ACTACAATCATTTTGACAATTTCCTTTCGCACTTTGTAATCCAAGTCAGAGCTATACACTAACTTGTAAA
TATGCATATATGCAATCCTGGGTAAGTTTTGGTTATAAGTTACCTATTTCCCTCCAAATTATTATATTTC
ATTCATTACCCCAGTGTCTAGTGTACATACACTGGGAAACCTAGTACTTCTAATATGAAGAATGGGAGAA
ATGAAAGGTATAATGTTTCTTGAAATAAATAATATAATTGTCCTTATTAATTATATTATGAGGACAGAAG
ATATTCTGATAAGAGAGAACGTGGTGCTTTGCTTACCGTTTTAAAGAAAATTTGTAAAACTAAAGACTTT
TTGAAAAAAAGCTATCTTAAGTGCTTTTTCTTTATTTACAAGACATTTCCCCCAGTGGTAGCATCTGAAG
TATTGGAGTGTTTCTGCCACGAAGCAAAGCTCCATTCATGGCCGTCATGGAAGGTTATTTATTAATGTTA
CATAATGGTAGAATATTACTAGTTAGAGGGTTGGATTTGACTTGGTCCTAAGGCCACAGAATCTCTCTCA
TGGCTTCCTAAGGGATGTACCTTTATGCTTTTAAGAACTACAAAGATTCAATAAAGAAAGAAATG
